>Addgene plasmid #142602 | TFORF0359 | addgene full sequence | sequence record 395991 | Addgene NGS Result
TTAATGTAGTCTTATGCAATACTCTTGTAGTCTTGCAACATGGTAACGATGAGTTAGCAACATGCCTTAC
AAGGAGAGAAAAAGCACCGTGCATGCCGATTGGTGGAAGTAAGGTGGTACGATCGTGCCTTATTAGGAAG
GCAACAGACGGGTCTGACATGGATTGGACGAACCACTGAATTGCCGCATTGCAGAGATATTGTATTTAAG
TGCCTAGCTCGATACATAAACGGGTCTCTCTGGTTAGACCAGATCTGAGCCTGGGAGCTCTCTGGCTAAC
TAGGGAACCCACTGCTTAAGCCTCAATAAAGCTTGCCTTGAGTGCTTCAAGTAGTGTGTGCCCGTCTGTT
GTGTGACTCTGGTAACTAGAGATCCCTCAGACCCTTTTAGTCAGTGTGGAAAATCTCTAGCAGTGGCGCC
CGAACAGGGACTTGAAAGCGAAAGGGAAACCAGAGGAGCTCTCTCGACGCAGGACTCGGCTTGCTGAAGC
GCGCACGGCAAGAGGCGAGGGGCGGCGACTGGTGAGTACGCCAAAAATTTTGACTAGCGGAGGCTAGAAG
GAGAGAGATGGGTGCGAGAGCGTCAGTATTAAGCGGGGGAGAATTAGATCGCGATGGGAAAAAATTCGGT
TAAGGCCAGGGGGAAAGAAAAAATATAAATTAAAACATATAGTATGGGCAAGCAGGGAGCTAGAACGATT
CGCAGTTAATCCTGGCCTGTTAGAAACATCAGAAGGCTGTAGACAAATACTGGGACAGCTACAACCATCC
CTTCAGACAGGATCAGAAGAACTTAGATCATTATATAATACAGTAGCAACCCTCTATTGTGTGCATCAAA
GGATAGAGATAAAAGACACCAAGGAAGCTTTAGACAAGATAGAGGAAGAGCAAAACAAAAGTAAGACCAC
CGCACAGCAAGCGGCCGCTGATCTTCAGACCTGGAGGAGGAGATATGAGGGACAATTGGAGAAGTGAATT
ATATAAATATAAAGTAGTAAAAATTGAACCATTAGGAGTAGCACCCACCAAGGCAAAGAGAAGAGTGGTG
CAGAGAGAAAAAAGAGCAGTGGGAATAGGAGCTTTGTTCCTTGGGTTCTTGGGAGCAGCAGGAAGCACTA
TGGGCGCAGCGTCAATGACGCTGACGGTACAGGCCAGACAATTATTGTCTGGTATAGTGCAGCAGCAGAA
CAATTTGCTGAGGGCTATTGAGGCGCAACAGCATCTGTTGCAACTCACAGTCTGGGGCATCAAGCAGCTC
CAGGCAAGAATCCTGGCTGTGGAAAGATACCTAAAGGATCAACAGCTCCTGGGGATTTGGGGTTGCTCTG
GAAAACTCATTTGCACCACTGCTGTGCCTTGGAATGCTAGTTGGAGTAATAAATCTCTGGAACAGATTTG
GAATCACACGACCTGGATGGAGTGGGACAGAGAAATTAACAATTACACAAGCTTAATACACTCCTTAATT
GAAGAATCGCAAAACCAGCAAGAAAAGAATGAACAAGAATTATTGGAATTAGATAAATGGGCAAGTTTGT
GGAATTGGTTTAACATAACAAATTGGCTGTGGTATATAAAATTATTCATAATGATAGTAGGAGGCTTGGT
AGGTTTAAGAATAGTTTTTGCTGTACTTTCTATAGTGAATAGAGTTAGGCAGGGATATTCACCATTATCG
TTTCAGACCCACCTCCCAACCCCGAGGGGACCCATGCATTGCATCTCAATTAGTCAGCAACCAGGTGTGG
AAAGTCCCCAGGCTCCCCAGCAGGCAGAAGTATGCAAAGCATGCGTCTCAATTAGTCAGCAACCATAGTC
CCGCCCCTAACTCCGCCCATCCCGCCCCTAACTCCGCCCAGTTCCGCCCATTCTCCGCCCCATGGCTGAC
TAATTTTTTTTATTTATGCAGAGGCCGAGGCCGCCTCGGCCTCTGAGCTATTCCAGAAGTAGTGAGGAGG
CTTTTTTGGAGGCCTAGGCTTTTGCAAAAAGCTTTCTAGAGGTACCACCGGAGCTTACCATGACCGAGTA
CAAGCCCACGGTGCGCCTCGCCACCCGCGACGACGTCCCCAGGGCCGTACGCACCCTCGCCGCCGCGTTC
GCCGACTACCCCGCCACGCGCCACACCGTCGATCCGGACCGCCACATCGAGCGGGTCACCGAGCTGCAAG
AACTCTTCCTCACGCGCGTCGGGCTCGACATCGGCAAGGTGTGGGTCGCGGACGACGGCGCCGCCGTGGC
GGTCTGGACCACGCCGGAGAGCGTCGAAGCGGGGGCGGTGTTCGCCGAGATCGGCCCGCGCATGGCCGAG
TTGAGCGGTTCCCGGCTGGCCGCGCAGCAACAGATGGAAGGCCTCCTGGCGCCGCACCGGCCCAAGGAGC
CCGCGTGGTTCCTGGCCACCGTCGGCGTCTCGCCCGACCACCAGGGCAAGGGTCTGGGCAGCGCCGTCGT
GCTCCCCGGAGTGGAGGCGGCCGAGCGCGCCGGGGTGCCCGCCTTCCTGGAGACCTCCGCGCCCCGCAAC
CTCCCCTTCTACGAGCGGCTCGGCTTCACCGTCACCGCCGACGTCGAGGTGCCCGAAGGACCGCGCACCT
GGTGCATGACCCGCAAGCCCGGTGCCAGTTAACGAATTCTAGATCTTGAGACAAATGGCAGTATTCATCC
ACAATTTTAAAAGAAAAGGGGGGATTGGGGGGTACAGTGCAGGGGAAAGAATAGTAGACATAATAGCAAC
AGACATACAAACTAAAGAATTACAAAAACAAATTACAAAAATTCAAAATTTTCGGGTTTATTACAGGGAC
AGCAGAGATCCACTTTGGCGCCGGCTCGAGGCCTGCAGGTGCAAAGATGGATAAAGTTTTAAACAGAGAG
GAATCTTTGCAGCTAATGGACCTTCTAGGTCTTGAAAGGAGTGGGAATTGGCTCCGGTGCCCGTCAGTGG
GCAGAGCGCACATCGCCCACAGTCCCCGAGAAGTTGGGGGGAGGGGTCGGCAATTGAACCGGTGCCTAGA
GAAGGTGGCGCGGGGTAAACTGGGAAAGTGATGTCGTGTACTGGCTCCGCCTTTTTCCCGAGGGTGGGGG
AGAACCGTATATAAGTGCAGTAGTCGCCGTGAACGTTCTTTTTCGCAACGGGTTTGCCGCCAGAACACAG
GTAAGTGCCGTGTGTGGTTCCCGCGGGCCTGGCCTCTTTACGGGTTATGGCCCTTGCGTGCCTTGAATTA
CTTCCACCTGGCTGCAGTACGTGATTCTTGATCCCGAGCTTCGGGTTGGAAGTGGGTGGGAGAGTTCGAG
GCCTTGCGCTTAAGGAGCCCCTTCGCCTCGTGCTTGAGTTGAGGCCTGGCCTGGGCGCTGGGGCCGCCGC
GTGCGAATCTGGTGGCACCTTCGCGCCTGTCTCGCTGCTTTCGATAAGTCTCTAGCCATTTAAAATTTTT
GATGACCTGCTGCGACGCTTTTTTTCTGGCAAGATAGTCTTGTAAATGCGGGCCAAGATCTGCACACTGG
TATTTCGGTTTTTGGGGCCGCGGGCGGCGACGGGGCCCGTGCGTCCCAGCGCACATGTTCGGCGAGGCGG
GGCCTGCGAGCGCGGCCACCGAGAATCGGACGGGGGTAGTCTCAAGCTGGCCGGCCTGCTCTGGTGCCTG
GCCTCGCGCCGCCGTGTATCGCCCCGCCCTGGGCGGCAAGGCTGGCCCGGTCGGCACCAGTTGCGTGAGC
GGAAAGATGGCCGCTTCCCGGCCCTGCTGCAGGGAGCTCAAAATGGAGGACGCGGCGCTCGGGAGAGCGG
GCGGGTGAGTCACCCACACAAAGGAAAAGGGCCTTTCCGTCCTCAGCCGTCGCTTCATGTGACTCCACGG
AGTACCGGGCGCCGTCCAGGCACCTCGATTAGTTCTCGAGCTTTTGGAGTACGTCGTCTTTAGGTTGGGG
GGAGGGGTTTTATGCGATGGAGTTTCCCCACACTGAGTGGGTGGAGACTGAAGTTAGGCCAGCTTGGCAC
TTGATGTAATTCTCCTTGGAATTTGCCCTTTTTGAGTTTGGATCTTGGTTCATTCTCAAGCCTCAGACAG
TGGTTCAAAGTTTTTTTCTTCCATTTCAGGTGTCGTGAGGCTAGCACCGCCACCATGGGGGCCAGGACAC
CTTTGCCTTCTTTCTGGGTTTCTTTCTTTGCCGAGACAGGGATTTTGTTCCCAGGAGGCACTCCCTGGCC
CATGGGATCTCAGCATTCAAAGCAGCACAGGAAACCTGGGCCCCTGAAACGGGGCCACCGAAGAGATCGG
AGAACAACCAGGAGGAAGTACTGGAAGGAAGGAAGGGAGATCGCTCGTGTCTTAGATGATGAGGGCAGAA
ACCTGAGGCAGCAGAAGCTTGATCGGCAGCGGGCCCTGCTGGAGCAGAAGCAGAAGAAGAAGCGCCAGGA
GCCCCTGATGGTGCAGGCCAATGCAGATGGGCGGCCCCGGAGCCGGCGGGCCCGGCAGTCAGAGGAACAA
GCCCCCCTGGTGGAGTCCTACCTCAGCAGCAGTGGCAGCACCAGCTACCAAGTTCAAGAGGCCGACTCAC
TCGCCAGTGTGCAGCTGGGAGCCACGCGCCCAACAGCACCAGCTTCAGCCAAGAGAACCAAGGCGGCAGC
TACAGCAGGGGGCCAGGGTGGCGCCGCTAGGAAGGAGAAGAAGGGAAAGCACAAAGGCACCAGCGGGCCA
GCAGCACTGGCAGAAGACAAGTCTGAGGCCCAAGGCCCAGTGCAGATTCTGACTGTGGGCCAGTCAGACC
ACGCCCAGGACGCAGGGGAGACGGCAGCTGGTGGGGGCGAACGGCCCAGCGGGCAGGATCTCCGTGCCAC
GATGCAGAGGAAGGGCATCTCCAGCAGCATGAGCTTTGACGAGGATGAGGAGGATGAGGAGGAGAATAGC
TCCAGCTCCTCCCAGCTAAATAGTAACACCCGCCCCAGCTCTGCTACTAGCAGGAAGTCCGTCAGGGAGG
CAGCCTCAGCCCCTAGCCCAACAGCTCCAGAGCAACCAGTGGACGTTGAGGTCCAGGATCTTGAGGAGTT
TGCACTGAGGCCGGCCCCCCAGGGTATCACCATCAAATGCCGCATCACTCGGGACAAGAAAGGGATGGAC
CGGGGCATGTACCCCACCTACTTTCTGCACCTGGACCGTGAGGATGGGAAGAAGGTGTTCCTCCTGGCGG
GAAGGAAGAGAAAGAAGAGTAAAACTTCCAATTACCTCATCTCTGTGGACCCAACAGACTTGTCTCGAGG
AGGGGACAGCTATATCGGGAAACTGCGGTCCAACTTGATGGGCACCAAGTTCACTGTTTATGACAATGGA
GTCAACCCTCAGAAGGCCTCATCCTCCACTTTGGAAAGTGGAACCTTACGTCAGGAGCTGGCAGCTGTGT
GCTACGAGACAAACGTCTTAGGCTTCAAGGGGCCTCGGAAGATGAGCGTGATTGTCCCAGGCATGAACAT
GGTTCATGAGAGAGTCTCTATCCGCCCCCGCAACGAGCATGAGACACTGCTAGCACGCTGGCAGAATAAG
AACACGGAGAGTATCATCGAGCTGCAAAACAAGACACCTGTCTGGAATGATGACACACAGTCCTATGTAC
TCAACTTCCATGGGCGCGTCACACAGGCCTCCGTGAAGAACTTCCAGATCATCCATGGCAATGACCCGGA
CTACATCGTGATGCAGTTTGGCCGGGTAGCAGAGGATGTGTTCACCATGGATTACAACTACCCGCTGTGT
GCACTGCAGGCCTTTGCCATTGCCCTGTCCAGCTTCGACAGCAAGCTGGCGTGCGAGTAGTAATGAACTA
GTCCGTAACTTGAAAGTATTTCGATTTCTTGGCTTTATATATCTTGTGGAAAGGACGAGGCTGCATCTCG
TTGGCTTGACTAACGCGTTAAGTCGACAATCAACCTCTGGATTACAAAATTTGTGAAAGATTGACTGGTA
TTCTTAACTATGTTGCTCCTTTTACGCTATGTGGATACGCTGCTTTAATGCCTTTGTATCATGCTATTGC
TTCCCGTATGGCTTTCATTTTCTCCTCCTTGTATAAATCCTGGTTGCTGTCTCTTTATGAGGAGTTGTGG
CCCGTTGTCAGGCAACGTGGCGTGGTGTGCACTGTGTTTGCTGACGCAACCCCCACTGGTTGGGGCATTG
CCACCACCTGTCAGCTCCTTTCCGGGACTTTCGCTTTCCCCCTCCCTATTGCCACGGCGGAACTCATCGC
CGCCTGCCTTGCCCGCTGCTGGACAGGGGCTCGGCTGTTGGGCACTGACAATTCCGTGGTGTTGTCGGGG
AAATCATCGTCCTTTCCTTGGCTGCTCGCCTGTGTTGCCACCTGGATTCTGCGCGGGACGTCCTTCTGCT
ACGTCCCTTCGGCCCTCAATCCAGCGGACCTTCCTTCCCGCGGCCTGCTGCCGGCTCTGCGGCCTCTTCC
GCGTCTTCGCCTTCGCCCTCAGACGAGTCGGATCTCCCTTTGGGCCGCCTCCCCGCGTCGACTTTAAGAC
CAATGACTTACAAGGCAGCTGTAGATCTTAGCCACTTTTTAAAAGAAAAGGGGGGACTGGAAGGGCTAAT
TCACTCCCAACGAAGACAAGATCTGCTTTTTGCTTGTACTGGGTCTCTCTGGTTAGACCAGATCTGAGCC
TGGGAGCTCTCTGGCTAACTAGGGAACCCACTGCTTAAGCCTCAATAAAGCTTGCCTTGAGTGCTTCAAG
TAGTGTGTGCCCGTCTGTTGTGTGACTCTGGTAACTAGAGATCCCTCAGACCCTTTTAGTCAGTGTGGAA
AATCTCTAGCAGTACGTATAGTAGTTCATGTCATCTTATTATTCAGTATTTATAACTTGCAAAGAAATGA
ATATCAGAGAGTGAGAGGAACTTGTTTATTGCAGCTTATAATGGTTACAAATAAAGCAATAGCATCACAA
ATTTCACAAATAAAGCATTTTTTTCACTGCATTCTAGTTGTGGTTTGTCCAAACTCATCAATGTATCTTA
TCATGTCTGGCTCTAGCTATCCCGCCCCTAACTCCGCCCATCCCGCCCCTAACTCCGCCCAGTTCCGCCC
ATTCTCCGCCCCATGGCTGACTAATTTTTTTTATTTATGCAGAGGCCGAGGCCGCCTCGGCCTCTGAGCT
ATTCCAGAAGTAGTGAGGAGGCTTTTTTGGAGGCCTAGGGACGTACCCAATTCGCCCTATAGTGAGTCGT
ATTACGCGCGCTCACTGGCCGTCGTTTTACAACGTCGTGACTGGGAAAACCCTGGCGTTACCCAACTTAA
TCGCCTTGCAGCACATCCCCCTTTCGCCAGCTGGCGTAATAGCGAAGAGGCCCGCACCGATCGCCCTTCC
CAACAGTTGCGCAGCCTGAATGGCGAATGGG
[124 nt withheld, positions 7382-7505]
C
[91 nt withheld, positions 7507-7597]
A
[49 nt withheld, positions 7599-7647]
CCTTTGACGTTGGAGTCCACGTTCTTT
[37 nt withheld, positions 7675-7711]
ACCCTATCTCGGTCTATTCTTTTGATTTATAAGGGATTTTGCCGATTTCGGCCTATTGGTTAAAAAATGA
GCTGATTTAACAAAAATTTAACGCGAATTTTAACAAAATATTAACGCTTACAATTTAGGTGGCACTTTTC
GGGGAAATGTGCGCGGAACCCCTATTTGTTTATTTTTCTAAATACATTCAAATATGTATCCGCTCATGAG
ACAATAACCCTGATAAATGCTTCAATAATATTGAAAAAGGAAGAGTATGAGTATTCAACATTTCCGTGTC
GCCCTTATTCCCTTTTTTGCGGCATTTTGCCTTCCTGTTTTTGCTCACCCAGAAACGCTGGTGAAAGTAA
AAGATGCTGAAGATCAGTTGGGTGCACGAGTGGGTTACATCGAACTGGATCTCAACAGCGGTAAGATCCT
TGAGAGTTTTCGCCCCGAAGAACGTTTTCCAATGATGAGCACTTTTAAAGTTCTGCTATGTGGCGCGGTA
TTATCCCGTATTGACGCCGGGCAAGAGCAACTCGGTCGCCGCATACACTATTCTCAGAATGACTTGGTTG
AGTACTCACCAGTCACAGAAAAGCATCTTACGGATGGCATGACAGTAAGAGAATTATGCAGTGCTGCCAT
AACCATGAGTGATAACACTGCGGCCAACTTACTTCTGACAACGATCGGAGGACCGAAGGAGCTAACCGCT
TTTTTGCACAACATGGGGGATCATGTAACTCGCCTTGATCGTTGGGAACCGGAGCTGAATGAAGCCATAC
CAAACGACGAGCGTGACACCACGATGCCTGTAGCAATGGCAACAACGTTGCGCAAACTATTAACTGGCGA
ACTACTTACTCTAGCTTCCCGGCAACAATTAATAGACTGGATGGAGGCGGATAAAGTTGCAGGACCACTT
CTGCGCTCGGCCCTTCCGGCTGGCTGGTTTATTGCTGATAAATCTGGAGCCGGTGAGCGTGGGTCTCGCG
GTATCATTGCAGCACTGGGGCCAGATGGTAAGCCCTCCCGTATCGTAGTTATCTACACGACGGGGAGTCA
GGCAACTATGGATGAACGAAATAGACAGATCGCTGAGATAGGTGCCTCACTGATTAAGCATTGGTAACTG
TCAGACCAAGTTTACTCATATATACTTTAGATTGATTTAAAACTTCATTTTTAATTTAAAAGGATCTAGG
TGAAGATCCTTTTTGATAATCTCATGACCAAAATCCCTTAACGTGAGTTTTCGTTCCACTGAGCGTCAGA
CCCCGTAGAAAAGATCAAAGGATCTTCTTGAGATCCTTTTTTTCTGCGCGTAATCTGCTGCTTGCAAACA
AAAAAACCACCGCTACCAGCGGTGGTTTGTTTGCCGGATCAAGAGCTACCAACTCTTTTTCCGAAGGTAA
CTGGCTTCAGCAGAGCGCAGATACCAAATACTGTTCTTCTAGTGTAGCCGTAGTTAGGCCACCACTTCAA
GAACTCTGTAGCACCGCCTACATACCTCGCTCTGCTAATCCTGTTACCAGTGGCTGCTGCCAGTGGCGAT
AAGTCGTGTCTTACCGGGTTGGACTCAAGACGATAGTTACCGGATAAGGCGCAGCGGTCGGGCTGAACGG
GGGGTTCGTGCACACAGCCCAGCTTGGAGCGAACGACCTACACCGAACTGAGATACCTACAGCGTGAGCT
ATGAGAAAGCGCCACGCTTCCCGAAGGGAGAAAGGCGGACAGGTATCCGGTAAGCGGCAGGGTCGGAACA
GGAGAGCGCACGAGGGAGCTTCCAGGGGGAAACGCCTGGTATCTTTATAGTCCTGTCGGGTTTCGCCACC
TCTGACTTGAGCGTCGATTTTTGTGATGCTCGTCAGGGGGGCGGAGCCTATGGAAAAACGCCAGCAACGC
GGCCTTTTTACGGTTCCTGGCCTTTTGCTGGCCTTTTGCTCACATGTTCTTTCCTGCGTTATCCCCTGAT
TCTGTGGATAACCGTATTACCGCCTTTGAGTGAGCTGATACCGCTCGCCGCAGCCGAACGACCGAGCGCA
GCGAGTCAGTGAGCGAGGAAGCGGAAGAGCGCCCAATACGCAAACCGCCTCTCCCCGCGCGTTGGCCGAT
TCATTAATGCAGCTGGCACGACAGGTTTCCCGACTGGAAAGCGGGCAGTGAGCGCAACGCAATTAATGTG
AGTTAGCTCACTCATTAGGCACCCCAGGCTTTACACTTTATGCTTCCGGCTCGTATGTTGTGTGGAATTG
TGAGCGGATAACAATTTCACACAGGAAACAGCTATGACCATGATTACGCCAAGCGCGCAATTAACCCTCA
CTAAAGGGAACAAAAGCTGGAGCTGCAAGC
Features (pLannotate 1.2.2; 31 found; start..end, strand, type, name):
      5..231     +  promoter       RSV promoter: Rous sarcoma virus enhancer/promoter
    232..412     +  LTR            5' LTR (truncated): truncated 5' long terminal repeat (LTR) from HIV-1
    459..584     +  misc_feature   HIV-1 Ψ: packaging signal of human immunodeficiency virus type 1
    568..931     +  CDS            HIV-1 gag (fragment): gag protein from human immunodeficiency virus 1; gag
   1077..1310    +  misc_feature   RRE: The Rev response element (RRE) of HIV-1 allows for Rev-dependent mRNA export from the nucleus to the cytoplasm.
   1687..1713    +  CDS            Rev (fragment): human immunodeficiency virus 1 (HIV-1) Rev protein; rev; enhances nuclear export of unspliced and incompletely spliced viral mRNAs
   1720..1743    +  promoter       SV40 promoter (fragment): SV40 early promoter
   1744..1815    +  promoter       SV40 promoter (fragment): SV40 enhancer and early promoter
   1839..1974    +  rep_origin     SV40 ori: SV40 origin of replication
   2020..2616    +  CDS            PuroR (fragment): puromycin N-acetyltransferase; pac from Streptomyces; confers resistance to puromycin
   2665..2782    +  misc_feature   cPPT/CTS: central polypurine tract and central termination sequence of HIV-1
   2847..2913    +  CDS            small t antigen (fragment): SV40 (simian virus 40) small t antigen
   2920..4098    +  promoter       EF-1α promoter: strong constitutive promoter for human elongation factor EF-1α
   4319..5797    +  CDS            TUB: TUB_HUMAN - Experimental evidence at protein level: Swiss-Prot protein existence level 1. Functions in signal transduction from heterotrimeric G protein-coupled receptors. Binds to membranes containing phosphatidylinositol 4,5-bisphosphate. Can bind DNA (in vitro). May contribute to the regulation of transcription in the nucleus. Could be involved in the hypothalamic regulation of body weight (By similarity). Contribute to stimulation of phagocytosis of apoptotic retinal pigment epithelium (RPE) cells and macrophages. From Homo sapiens (Human).
   5813..5866    +  promoter       U6 promoter (fragment): RNA polymerase III promoter for human U6 snRNA
   5908..6496    +  misc_feature   WPRE: woodchuck hepatitis virus posttranscriptional regulatory element
   6547..6566    +  misc_feature   cPPT/CTS (fragment): central polypurine tract and central termination sequence of HIV-1
   6568..6801    +  LTR            3' LTR (ΔU3): self-inactivating 3' long terminal repeat (LTR) from HIV-1
   6879..7000    +  polyA_signal   SV40 poly(A) signal: SV40 polyadenylation signal
   7040..7175    +  rep_origin     SV40 ori: SV40 origin of replication
   7196..7214    -  promoter       T7 promoter: promoter for bacteriophage T7 RNA polymerase
   7222..7377    +  CDS            lacZα (fragment): LacZα fragment of β-galactosidase; lacZ fragment
   7382..7810    +  rep_origin     f1 ori (sequence partly withheld): f1 bacteriophage origin of replication; arrow indicates direction of (+) strand synthesis
   7863..7967    +  promoter       AmpR promoter: bla
   7968..8828    +  CDS            AmpR: β-lactamase; bla; confers resistance to ampicillin, carbenicillin, and related antibiotics
   8999..9587    +  rep_origin     ori: high-copy-number ColE1/pMB1/pBR322/pUC origin of replication
   9770..9862    +  CDS            lacI (fragment): lac repressor; lacI; The lac repressor binds to the lac operator to inhibit transcription in E. coli. This inhibition can be relieved by adding lactose or isopropyl-β-D-thiogalactopyranoside (IPTG).
   9875..9896    +  protein_bind   CAP binding site: CAP binding activates transcription in the presence of cAMP. E. coli catabolite activator protein
   9911..9941    +  promoter       lac promoter: promoter for the E. coli lac operon
   9949..9965    +  protein_bind   lac operator: The lac repressor binds to the lac operator to inhibit transcription in E. coli. This inhibition can be relieved by adding lactose or isopropyl-β-D-thiogalactopyranoside (IPTG). lac repressor encoded by lacI
  10010..10028   +  promoter       T3 promoter: promoter for bacteriophage T3 RNA polymerase
