[The description below was written by a language model from this plasmid's Addgene catalogue record and pLannotate feature annotations shown in this document.]
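Description:
TFORF0359 is a third-generation-style, self-inactivating lentiviral expression plasmid built on the pLX_TRC317 backbone and carrying the human TUB open reading frame as one member of a barcoded transcription factor ORF collection. In bacteria it is maintained through a high-copy ColE1/pUC-type origin and selected with ampicillin via the β-lactamase gene. An f1 origin and remnants of a lac/T7/T3 cloning region are also present in the backbone. The depositor notes that the plasmid can recombine during propagation, as is common for LTR-containing vectors.

The viral portion begins with an RSV promoter fused to a truncated HIV-1 5' LTR, which allows Tat-independent production of genomic RNA. This is followed by the Ψ packaging signal with a gag fragment, and by the RRE for Rev-dependent nuclear export. An SV40 early promoter/origin drives puromycin N-acetyltransferase for selection of transduced mammalian cells, and a cPPT/CTS element aids nuclear import of the provirus. Downstream, the strong constitutive EF-1α promoter drives the TUB coding sequence, and a WPRE then enhances transcript stability and expression. The cassette ends with the ΔU3 3' LTR, and an SV40 polyadenylation signal lies just beyond it.

The annotated TUB match covers about 1.5 kb, while the catalogue lists a 1,787 bp insert, so the insert evidently includes additional sequence. According to the record, each construct in the collection carries a unique 24-bp barcode, but the feature table does not annotate it separately. The short U6 promoter fragment just after the ORF is a partial match rather than a functional Pol III cassette.

The vector is intended for TUB overexpression, alone or in pooled screens where the barcode identifies the ORF, for example in directed differentiation studies.
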