Addgene plasmid #142602: TFORF0359
Purpose: Lentiviral vector for overexpressing transcription factor ORFs with unique 24-bp barcodes. Barcodes facilitate identification of transcription factors in pooled screens.
Depositing lab: Feng Zhang. Depositing organization: Broad Institute. Publication: A transcription factor atlas of directed differentiation. Joung J, Ma S, Tay T, Geiger-Schuller KR, Kirchgatterer PC, Verdine VK, Guo B, Arias-Garcia MA, Allen WE, Singh A, Kuksenko O, Abudayyeh OO, Gootenberg JS, Fu Z, Macrae RK, Buenrostro JD, Regev A, Zhang F. Cell. 2023 Jan 5;186(1):209-229.e26. doi: 10.1016/j.cell.2022.11.026. PubMed 36608654.
Backbone
  Vector backbone: pLX_TRC317
  Backbone manufacturer: Broad Institute Genetic Perturbation Platform
  Backbone size w/o insert (bp): 8264
  Vector type: Mammalian Expression, Lentiviral
  Selectable markers: Puromycin
Growth in bacteria
  Bacterial resistance: Ampicillin, 100 μg/mL
  Growth temperature: 37°C
  Growth strain: NEB Stable
  Copy number: High Copy
Gene/Insert
  Gene/Insert name: TUB
  Species: H. sapiens (human)
  Insert size (bp): 1787
  Entrez Gene: TUB (a.k.a. rd5)
  Promoter: EF1a
  Cloning method: Unknown
  Sequencing primers: 5′ GGGTGGAGACTGAAGTTAGGCCAG; 3′ CACATAGCGTAAAAGGAGCAACATAG
Terms and licenses: Academic/Nonprofit Terms; Industry Terms: Not Available to Industry
Depositor comments: NM_003320,ENST00000305253 . The transcription factor ORF portion of this plasmid was synthesized by Genewiz. Please test multiple small colonies in case of plasmid recombination. To make this collection available in a timely manner, a portion of this collection was not fully sequenced by Addgene. If an Addgene verified full plasmid sequence is not available, please contact us prior to placing an order to request the full sequence.
How to cite: TFORF0359 was a gift from Feng Zhang (Addgene plasmid # 142602 ; http://n2t.net/addgene:142602 ; RRID:Addgene_142602)
