>Addgene plasmid #142602 | TFORF0359 | depositor partial sequence | sequence record 279944 | Insert
ACCGCCACCATGGGGGCCAGGACACCTTTGCCTTCTTTCTGGGTTTCTTTCTTTGCCGAGACAGGGATTT
TGTTCCCAGGAGGCACTCCCTGGCCCATGGGATCTCAGCATTCAAAGCAGCACAGGAAACCTGGGCCCCT
GAAACGGGGCCACCGAAGAGATCGGAGAACAACCAGGAGGAAGTACTGGAAGGAAGGAAGGGAGATCGCT
CGTGTCTTAGATGATGAGGGCAGAAACCTGAGGCAGCAGAAGCTTGATCGGCAGCGGGCCCTGCTGGAGC
AGAAGCAGAAGAAGAAGCGCCAGGAGCCCCTGATGGTGCAGGCCAATGCAGATGGGCGGCCCCGGAGCCG
GCGGGCCCGGCAGTCAGAGGAACAAGCCCCCCTGGTGGAGTCCTACCTCAGCAGCAGTGGCAGCACCAGC
TACCAAGTTCAAGAGGCCGACTCACTCGCCAGTGTGCAGCTGGGAGCCACGCGCCCAACAGCACCAGCTT
CAGCCAAGAGAACCAAGGCGGCAGCTACAGCAGGGGGCCAGGGTGGCGCCGCTAGGAAGGAGAAGAAGGG
AAAGCACAAAGGCACCAGCGGGCCAGCAGCACTGGCAGAAGACAAGTCTGAGGCCCAAGGCCCAGTGCAG
ATTCTGACTGTGGGCCAGTCAGACCACGCCCAGGACGCAGGGGAGACGGCAGCTGGTGGGGGCGAACGGC
CCAGCGGGCAGGATCTCCGTGCCACGATGCAGAGGAAGGGCATCTCCAGCAGCATGAGCTTTGACGAGGA
TGAGGAGGATGAGGAGGAGAATAGCTCCAGCTCCTCCCAGCTAAATAGTAACACCCGCCCCAGCTCTGCT
ACTAGCAGGAAGTCCGTCAGGGAGGCAGCCTCAGCCCCTAGCCCAACAGCTCCAGAGCAACCAGTGGACG
TTGAGGTCCAGGATCTTGAGGAGTTTGCACTGAGGCCGGCCCCCCAGGGTATCACCATCAAATGCCGCAT
CACTCGGGACAAGAAAGGGATGGACCGGGGCATGTACCCCACCTACTTTCTGCACCTGGACCGTGAGGAT
GGGAAGAAGGTGTTCCTCCTGGCGGGAAGGAAGAGAAAGAAGAGTAAAACTTCCAATTACCTCATCTCTG
TGGACCCAACAGACTTGTCTCGAGGAGGGGACAGCTATATCGGGAAACTGCGGTCCAACTTGATGGGCAC
CAAGTTCACTGTTTATGACAATGGAGTCAACCCTCAGAAGGCCTCATCCTCCACTTTGGAAAGTGGAACC
TTACGTCAGGAGCTGGCAGCTGTGTGCTACGAGACAAACGTCTTAGGCTTCAAGGGGCCTCGGAAGATGA
GCGTGATTGTCCCAGGCATGAACATGGTTCATGAGAGAGTCTCTATCCGCCCCCGCAACGAGCATGAGAC
ACTGCTAGCACGCTGGCAGAATAAGAACACGGAGAGTATCATCGAGCTGCAAAACAAGACACCTGTCTGG
AATGATGACACACAGTCCTATGTACTCAACTTCCATGGGCGCGTCACACAGGCCTCCGTGAAGAACTTCC
AGATCATCCATGGCAATGACCCGGACTACATCGTGATGCAGTTTGGCCGGGTAGCAGAGGATGTGTTCAC
CATGGATTACAACTACCCGCTGTGTGCACTGCAGGCCTTTGCCATTGCCCTGTCCAGCTTCGACAGCAAG
CTGGCGTGCGAGTAGTAATGAACTAGTCCGTAACTTGAAAGTATTTCGATTTCTTGGCTTTATATATCTT
GTGGAAAGGACGAGGCTGCATCTCGTTGGCTTGACTA
