>Addgene plasmid #142602 | TFORF0359 | depositor partial sequence | sequence record 279945 | Barcode
GGCTGCATCTCGTTGGCTTGACTA
